>Addgene plasmid #72770 | pAWSV-17 | depositor full sequence | sequence record 133576 | pAWSV-17 sequence 4412 bps
CACCTAAATTGTAAGCGTTAATATTTTGTTAAAATTCGCGTTAAATTTTTGTTAAATCAGCTCATTTTTT
AACCAATAGGCCGAAATCGGCAAAATCCCTTATAAATCAAAAGAATAGACCGAGATAGGGT
[37 nt withheld, positions 132-168]
AAAGAACGTGGACTCCAACGTCAAAGG
[49 nt withheld, positions 196-244]
T
[91 nt withheld, positions 246-336]
G
[124 nt withheld, positions 338-461]
CCCATTCGCCATTCAGGCTGCGCAACTGTTGGGAAGGGCGATCGGTGCGGGCCTCTTCGCTATTACGCCA
GCTGGCGAAAGGGGGATGTGCTGCAAGGCGATTAAGTTGGGTAACGCCAGGGTTTTCCCAGTCACGACGT
TGTAAAACGACGGCCAGTGAATTGTAATACGACTCACTATAGGGCGAATTGGGTACAGGCGCGCCTCAGC
CTAAAGCTTTTTCCCCGTATCCCCCCAGGTGTCTGCAGGCTCAAAGAGCAGCGAGAAGCGTTCAGAGGAA
AGCGATCCCGTGCCACCTTCCCCGTGCCCGGGCTGTCCCCGCACGCTGCCGGCTCGGGGATGCGGGGGGA
GCGCCGGACCGGAGCGGAGCCCCGGGCGGCTCGCTGCTGCCCCCTAGCGGGGGAGGGACGTAATTACATC
CCTGGGGGCTTTGGGGGGGGGCTGTCCCCGTGCACTCAGCCTAAAGCTTTTTCCCCGTATCCCCCCAGGT
GTCTGCAGGCTCAAAGAGCAGCGAGAAGCGTTCAGAGGAAAGCGATCCCGTGCCACCTTCCCCGTGCCCG
GGCTGTCCCCGCACGCTGCCGGCTCGGGGATGCGGGGGGAGCGCCGGACCGGAGCGGAGCCCCGGGCGGC
TCGCTGCTGCCCCCTAGCGGGGGAGGGACGTAATTACATCCCTGGGGGCTTTGGGGGGGGGCTGTCCCCA
CTAGTGATTCGAGGCAGTGAAAAAAATGCTTTATTTGTGAAATTTGTGATGCTATTGCTTTATTTGTAAC
CATTATAAGCTGCAATAAACAAGTTAACAACAACAATTGGATTACAGGAATTCCGTTGCGGATCCGTTGC
TCCTGGATGAAGGACCTCAAACCTCTTCCCCATTTTGCAAGGTTGATCTTCCAGTCCTGATTCTGCTCCC
CTCCCCCAACTCCTCCAGCTAAGCGAGGAGCAGTAACTGCCGTGAATCGGGTGGTTTAATGTTGTTGTGT
TCAGAAACCCAGGCCCAACAACATGAAACTACCTAATTCACTCAGCAGTTCCAATTCAAGCTCTAGGTCA
AGAGCTCACTGGGGGCAAACCCTGTGGCCATTTTTTTGTGGGCCAAAAAGCGGCTTAACTTCATTTTGCT
CCACCTCTTCCCCAACAGAAGAACCCAGTTGCTACTAAACAACACATCGGAAGAACTGAACCCAGGACTC
TAGGTAAAACCATTTTGGAGCCGGTCCTGATAGCTCAGATTCCAGAGACAGATCTTCAGCCTAAAGCTTT
TTCCCCGTATCCCCCCAGGTGTCTGCAGGCTCAAAGAGCAGCGAGAAGCGTTCAGAGGAAAGCGATCCCG
TGCCACCTTCCCCGTGCCCGGGCTGTCCCCGCACGCTGCCGGCTCGGGGATGCGGGGGGAGCGCCGGACC
GGAGCGGAGCCCCGGGCGGCTCGCTGCTGCCCCCTAGCGGGGGAGGGACGTAATTACATCCCTGGGGGCT
TTGGGGGGGGGCTGTCCCCGTGCACTCAGCCTAAAGCTTTTTCCCCGTATCCCCCCAGGTGTCTGCAGGC
TCAAAGAGCAGCGAGAAGCGTTCAGAGGAAAGCGATCCCGTGCCACCTTCCCCGTGCCCGGGCTGTCCCC
GCACGCTGCCGGCTCGGGGATGCGGGGGGAGCGCCGGACCGGAGCGGAGCCCCGGGCGGCTCGCTGCTGC
CCCCTAGCGGGGGAGGGACGTAATTACATCCCTGGGGGCTTTGGGGGGGGGCTGTCCCCATTTAAATCAG
CTCCAGCTTTTGTTCCCTTTAGTGAGGGTTAATTTCGAGCTTGGCGTAATCATGGTCATAGCTGTTTCCT
GTGTGAAATTGTTATCCGCTCACAATTCCACACAACATACGAGCCGGAAGCATAAAGTGTAAAGCCTGGG
GTGCCTAATGAGTGAGCTAACTCACATTAATTGCGTTGCGCTCACTGCCCGCTTTCCAGTCGGGAAACCT
GTCGTGCCAGCTGCATTAATGAATCGGCCAACGCGCGGGGAGAGGCGGTTTGCGTATTGGGCGCTCTTCC
GCTTCCTCGCTCACTGACTCGCTGCGCTCGGTCGTTCGGCTGCGGCGAGCGGTATCAGCTCACTCAAAGG
CGGTAATACGGTTATCCACAGAATCAGGGGATAACGCAGGAAAGAACATGTGAGCAAAAGGCCAGCAAAA
GGCCAGGAACCGTAAAAAGGCCGCGTTGCTGGCGTTTTTCCATAGGCTCCGCCCCCCTGACGAGCATCAC
AAAAATCGACGCTCAAGTCAGAGGTGGCGAAACCCGACAGGACTATAAAGATACCAGGCGTTTCCCCCTG
GAAGCTCCCTCGTGCGCTCTCCTGTTCCGACCCTGCCGCTTACCGGATACCTGTCCGCCTTTCTCCCTTC
GGGAAGCGTGGCGCTTTCTCATAGCTCACGCTGTAGGTATCTCAGTTCGGTGTAGGTCGTTCGCTCCAAG
CTGGGCTGTGTGCACGAACCCCCCGTTCAGCCCGACCGCTGCGCCTTATCCGGTAACTATCGTCTTGAGT
CCAACCCGGTAAGACACGACTTATCGCCACTGGCAGCAGCCACTGGTAACAGGATTAGCAGAGCGAGGTA
TGTAGGCGGTGCTACAGAGTTCTTGAAGTGGTGGCCTAACTACGGCTACACTAGAAGGACAGTATTTGGT
ATCTGCGCTCTGCTGAAGCCAGTTACCTTCGGAAAAAGAGTTGGTAGCTCTTGATCCGGCAAACAAACCA
CCGCTGGTAGCGGTGGTTTTTTTGTTTGCAAGCAGCAGATTACGCGCAGAAAAAAAGGATCTCAAGAAGA
TCCTTTGATCTTTTCTACGGGGTCTGACGCTCAGTGGAACGAAAACTCACGTTAAGGGATTTTGGTCATG
AGATTATCAAAAAGGATCTTCACCTAGATCCTTTTAAATTAAAAATGAAGTTTTAAATCAATCTAAAGTA
TATATGAGTAAACTTGGTCTGACAGTTACCAATGCTTAATCAGTGAGGCACCTATCTCAGCGATCTGTCT
ATTTCGTTCATCCATAGTTGCCTGACTCCCCGTCGTGTAGATAACTACGATACGGGAGGGCTTACCATCT
GGCCCCAGTGCTGCAATGATACCGCGAGACCCACGCTCACCGGCTCCAGATTTATCAGCAATAAACCAGC
CAGCCGGAAGGGCCGAGCGCAGAAGTGGTCCTGCAACTTTATCCGCCTCCATCCAGTCTATTAATTGTTG
CCGGGAAGCTAGAGTAAGTAGTTCGCCAGTTAATAGTTTGCGCAACGTTGTTGCCATTGCTACAGGCATC
GTGGTGTCACGCTCGTCGTTTGGTATGGCTTCATTCAGCTCCGGTTCCCAACGATCAAGGCGAGTTACAT
GATCCCCCATGTTGTGCAAAAAAGCGGTTAGCTCCTTCGGTCCTCCGATCGTTGTCAGAAGTAAGTTGGC
CGCAGTGTTATCACTCATGGTTATGGCAGCACTGCATAATTCTCTTACTGTCATGCCATCCGTAAGATGC
TTTTCTGTGACTGGTGAGTACTCAACCAAGTCATTCTGAGAATAGTGTATGCGGCGACCGAGTTGCTCTT
GCCCGGCGTCAATACGGGATAATACCGCGCCACATAGCAGAACTTTAAAAGTGCTCATCATTGGAAAACG
TTCTTCGGGGCGAAAACTCTCAAGGATCTTACCGCTGTTGAGATCCAGTTCGATGTAACCCACTCGTGCA
CCCAACTGATCTTCAGCATCTTTTACTTTCACCAGCGTTTCTGGGTGAGCAAAAACAGGAAGGCAAAATG
CCGCAAAAAAGGGAATAAGGGCGACACGGAAATGTTGAATACTCATACTCTTCCTTTTTCAATATTATTG
AAGCATTTATCAGGGTTATTGTCTCATGAGCGGATACATATTTGAATGTATTTAGAAAAATAAACAAATA
GGGGTTCCGCGCACATTTCCCCGAAAAGTGC
Features (pLannotate 1.2.2; 13 found; start..end, strand, type, name):
     33..461     -  rep_origin     f1 ori (sequence partly withheld): f1 bacteriophage origin of replication; arrow indicates direction of (+) strand synthesis
    466..623     -  CDS            lacZα (fragment): LacZα fragment of β-galactosidase; lacZ fragment
    626..644     +  promoter       T7 promoter: promoter for bacteriophage T7 RNA polymerase
   1175..1256    -  polyA_signal   SV40 poly(A) signal: SV40 polyadenylation signal
   1402..1493    -  ncRNA          mir-196: Accession: RF00256 - mir-196 microRNA precursor family
   2227..2245    -  promoter       T3 promoter: promoter for bacteriophage T3 RNA polymerase
   2290..2306    -  protein_bind   lac operator: The lac repressor binds to the lac operator to inhibit transcription in E. coli. This inhibition can be relieved by adding lactose or isopropyl-β-D-thiogalactopyranoside (IPTG). lac repressor encoded by lacI
   2314..2344    -  promoter       lac promoter: promoter for the E. coli lac operon
   2359..2380    -  protein_bind   CAP binding site: CAP binding activates transcription in the presence of cAMP. E. coli catabolite activator protein
   2393..2485    -  CDS            lacI (fragment): lac repressor; lacI; The lac repressor binds to the lac operator to inhibit transcription in E. coli. This inhibition can be relieved by adding lactose or isopropyl-β-D-thiogalactopyranoside (IPTG).
   2668..3256    -  rep_origin     ori: high-copy-number ColE1/pMB1/pBR322/pUC origin of replication
   3427..4287    -  CDS            AmpR: β-lactamase; bla; confers resistance to ampicillin, carbenicillin, and related antibiotics
   4288..4392    -  promoter       AmpR promoter: bla
