[The description below was written by a language model from this plasmid's Addgene catalogue record and pLannotate feature annotations shown in this document.]
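Description:
pAWSV-17 is a 4.4 kb bacterial cloning plasmid built on the pBT264 backbone and carrying a miR-196 microRNA precursor as its insert. The backbone has the layout of a pBluescript-style phagemid. A high-copy ColE1/pUC-type origin supports replication in E. coli, and an f1 origin would allow single-stranded DNA production. A β-lactamase gene under its own promoter gives ampicillin selection. The cloning region is flanked by T7 and T3 phage promoters and sits within lac-derived sequences: the lac promoter, operator and CAP site, plus fragments of lacZα and lacI. Only a fragment of lacZα is annotated, consistent with the insert occupying the cloning site.

The payload lies between the T3 and T7 promoters. It consists of a roughly 90 nt region matching the mir-196 precursor family, followed in the same orientation by an SV40 polyadenylation signal. The feature table annotates no mammalian promoter, although several hundred bases of unannotated sequence flank the microRNA on either side. The record does not state what drives miR-196 expression or what these flanking regions contain. The species of origin of the precursor and the particular miR-196 family member are also not given.

The stated purpose is simply "pBT264-[miR-196]". The associated work concerns massively parallel, high-order combinatorial genetics in human cells. This suggests that the plasmid serves as a storage or entry vector holding a single microRNA element for later assembly into combinatorial expression libraries, rather than as a stand-alone mammalian expression construct, although the record does not say so explicitly.
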