Addgene plasmid #72770: pAWSV-17
Purpose: pBT264-[miR-196]
Depositing lab: Timothy Lu. Depositing organization: Massachusetts Institute of Technology. Publication: Massively parallel high-order combinatorial genetics in human cells. Wong AS, Choi GC, Cheng AA, Purcell O, Lu TK. Nat Biotechnol. 2015 Sep;33(9):952-61. doi: 10.1038/nbt.3326. Epub 2015 Aug 17. PubMed 26280411.
Backbone
  Vector backbone: pBT264
Growth in bacteria
  Bacterial resistance: Ampicillin, 100 μg/mL
  Growth temperature: 37°C
  Growth strain: DH5alpha
  Copy number: Unknown
Gene/Insert
  Gene/Insert name: [miR-196]
Terms and licenses: Academic/Nonprofit Terms; Industry Terms: Not Available to Industry
How to cite: pAWSV-17 was a gift from Timothy Lu (Addgene plasmid # 72770 ; http://n2t.net/addgene:72770 ; RRID:Addgene_72770)
