>Addgene plasmid #72770 | pAWSV-17 | addgene partial sequence | sequence record 136808 | SV40pA-R 5'-GAAATTTGTGATGCTATTGC-3'
ACAAGTTAACAACAACAATTGGATTACAGGAATTCCGTTGCGGATCCGTTGCTCCTGGATGAAGGACCTC
AAACCTCTTCCCCATTTTGCAAGGTTGATCTTCCAGTCCTGATTCTGCTCCCCTCCCCCAACTCCTCCAG
CTAAGCGAGGAGCAGTAACTGCCGTGAATCGGGTGGTTTAATGTTGTTGTGTTCAGAAACCCAGGCCCAA
CAACATGAAACTACCTAATTCACTCAGCAGTTCCAATTCAAGCTCTAGGTCAAGAGCTCACTGGGGGCAA
ACCCTGTGGCCATTTTTTTGTGGGCCAAAAAGCGGCTTAACTTCATTTTGCTCCACCTCTTCCCCAACAG
AAGAACCCAGTTGCTACTAAACAACACATCGGAAGAACTGAACCCAGGACTCTAGGTAAAACCATTTTGG
AGCCGGTCCTGATAGCTCAGATTCCAGAGACAGATCTTCAGCCTAAAGCTTTTTCCCCGTATCCCCCCAG
GTGTCTGCAGGCTCAAAGAGCAGCGAGAAGCGTTCAGAGGAAAGCGATCCCGTGCCACCTTCCCCGTGCC
CGGGCTGTCCCCGCACGCTGCCGGCTCGGGGATGCGGGGGGAGCGCCGGACCGGAGCGGAGCCCCGGGCG
GCTCGCTGCTGCCCCCTAGCGGGGGAGGGACGTAATTACATCCCTGGGGGCTTTGGGGGGGGGCTGTCCC
CGTGCACTCAGCCTAAAGCTTTTTCCCCGTATCCCCCCAGGTGTCTGCAGGCTCAAAGAGCAGCGAGAAG
CGTTCAGAGGAAAGCGATCCCGTGCCACCTTCCCCGTGCCCGGGCTGTCCCCGCACGCTGCCGGCTCGGG
GATGCGGGGGGAGCGCCGGACCGGAGCGGAGCCCCGGGCGGCTCGCTGCTGCCCCC
