>Addgene plasmid #72770 | pAWSV-17 | addgene partial sequence | sequence record 136809 | M13-Rev 5'-CAGGAAACAGCTATGACC-3'
AAGCTGGAGCTGATTTAAATGGGGACAGCCCCCCCCCAAAGCCCCCAGGGATGTAATTACGTCCCTCCCC
CGCTAGGGGGCAGCAGCGAGCCGCCCGGGGCTCCGCTCCGGTCCGGCGCTCCCCCCGCATCCCCGAGCCG
GCAGCGTGCGGGGACAGCCCGGGCACGGGGAAGGTGGCACGGGATCGCTTTCCTCTGAACGCTTCTCGCT
GCTCTTTGAGCCTGCAGACACCTGGGGGGATACGGGGAAAAAGCTTTAGGCTGAGTGCACGGGGACAGCC
CCCCCCCAAAGCCCCCAGGGATGTAATTACGTCCCTCCCCCGCTAGGGGGCAGCAGCGAGCCGCCCGGGG
CTCCGCTCCGGTCCGGCGCTCCCCCCGCATCCCCGAGCCGGCAGCGTGCGGGGACAGCCCGGGCACGGGG
AAGGTGGCACGGGATCGCTTTCCTCTGAACGCTTCTCGCTGCTCTTTGAGCCTGCAGACACCTGGGGGGA
TACGGGGAAAAAGCTTTAGGCTGAAGATCTGTCTCTGGAATCTGAGCTATCAGGACCGGCTCCAAAATGG
TTTTACCTA
